>Addgene plasmid #192329 | pSLIK 3xFLAG-KPNA1 zeo | addgene full sequence | sequence record 375798 | Addgene NGS Result
GTCGACGGATCGGGAGATCTCCCGATCCCCTATGGTGCACTCTCAGTACAATCTGCTCTGATGCCGCATA
GTTAAGCCAGTATCTGCTCCCTGCTTGTGTGTTGGAGGTCGCTGAGTAGTGCGCGAGCAAAATTTAAGCT
ACAACAAGGCAAGGCTTGACCGACAATTGCATGAAGAATCTGCTTAGGGTTAGGCGTTTTGCGCTGCTTC
GCGATGTACGGGCCAGATATACGCGTTGACATTGATTATTGACTAGTTATTAATAGTAATCAATTACGGG
GTCATTAGTTCATAGCCCATATATGGAGTTCCGCGTTACATAACTTACGGTAAATGGCCCGCCTGGCTGA
CCGCCCAACGACCCCCGCCCATTGACGTCAATAATGACGTATGTTCCCATAGTAACGCCAATAGGGACTT
TCCATTGACGTCAATGGGTGGAGTATTTACGGTAAACTGCCCACTTGGCAGTACATCAAGTGTATCATAT
GCCAAGTACGCCCCCTATTGACGTCAATGACGGTAAATGGCCCGCCTGGCATTATGCCCAGTACATGACC
TTATGGGACTTTCCTACTTGGCAGTACATCTACGTATTAGTCATCGCTATTACCATGGTGATGCGGTTTT
GGCAGTACATCAATGGGCGTGGATAGCGGTTTGACTCACGGGGATTTCCAAGTCTCCACCCCATTGACGT
CAATGGGAGTTTGTTTTGGCACCAAAATCAACGGGACTTTCCAAAATGTCGTAACAACTCCGCCCCATTG
ACGCAAATGGGCGGTAGGCGTGTACGGTGGGAGGTCTATATAAGCAGCGCGTTTTGCCTGTACTGGGTCT
CTCTGGTTAGACCAGATCTGAGCCTGGGAGCTCTCTGGCTAACTAGGGAACCCACTGCTTAAGCCTCAAT
AAAGCTTGCCTTGAGTGCTTCAAGTAGTGTGTGCCCGTCTGTTGTGTGACTCTGGTAACTAGAGATCCCT
CAGACCCTTTTAGTCAGTGTGGAAAATCTCTAGCAGTGGCGCCCGAACAGGGACTTGAAAGCGAAAGGGA
AACCAGAGGAGCTCTCTCGACGCAGGACTCGGCTTGCTGAAGCGCGCACGGCAAGAGGCGAGGGGCGGCG
ACTGGTGAGTACGCCAAAAATTTTGACTAGCGGAGGCTAGAAGGAGAGAGATGGGTGCGAGAGCGTCAGT
ATTAAGCGGGGGAGAATTAGATCGCGATGGGAAAAAATTCGGTTAAGGCCAGGGGGAAAGAAAAAATATA
AATTAAAACATATAGTATGGGCAAGCAGGGAGCTAGAACGATTCGCAGTTAATCCTGGCCTGTTAGAAAC
ATCAGAAGGCTGTAGACAAATACTGGGACAGCTACAACCATCCCTTCAGACAGGATCAGAAGAACTTAGA
TCATTATATAATACAGTAGCAACCCTCTATTGTGTGCATCAAAGGATAGAGATAAAAGACACCAAGGAAG
CTTTAGACAAGATAGAGGAAGAGCAAAACAAAAGTAAGACCACCGCACAGCAAGCGGCCGCTGATCTTCA
GACCTGGAGGAGGAGATATGAGGGACAATTGGAGAAGTGAATTATATAAATATAAAGTAGTAAAAATTGA
ACCATTAGGAGTAGCACCCACCAAGGCAAAGAGAAGAGTGGTGCAGAGAGAAAAAAGAGCAGTGGGAATA
GGAGCTTTGTTCCTTGGGTTCTTGGGAGCAGCAGGAAGCACTATGGGCGCAGCGTCAATGACGCTGACGG
TACAGGCCAGACAATTATTGTCTGGTATAGTGCAGCAGCAGAACAATTTGCTGAGGGCTATTGAGGCGCA
ACAGCATCTGTTGCAACTCACAGTCTGGGGCATCAAGCAGCTCCAGGCAAGAATCCTGGCTGTGGAAAGA
TACCTAAAGGATCAACAGCTCCTGGGGATTTGGGGTTGCTCTGGAAAACTCATTTGCACCACTGCTGTGC
CTTGGAATGCTAGTTGGAGTAATAAATCTCTGGAACAGATTTGGAATCACACGACCTGGATGGAGTGGGA
CAGAGAAATTAACAATTACACAAGCTTAATACACTCCTTAATTGAAGAATCGCAAAACCAGCAAGAAAAG
AATGAACAAGAATTATTGGAATTAGATAAATGGGCAAGTTTGTGGAATTGGTTTAACATAACAAATTGGC
TGTGGTATATAAAATTATTCATAATGATAGTAGGAGGCTTGGTAGGTTTAAGAATAGTTTTTGCTGTACT
TTCTATAGTGAATAGAGTTAGGCAGGGATATTCACCATTATCGTTTCAGACCCACCTCCCAACCCCGAGG
GGACCCGACAGGCCCGAAGGAATAGAAGAAGAAGGTGGAGAGAGAGACAGAGACAGATCCATTCGATTAG
TGAACGGATCGGCACTGCGTGCGCCAATTCTGCAGACAAATGGCAGTATTCATCCACAATTTTAAAAGAA
AAGGGGGGATTGGGGGGTACAGTGCAGGGGAAAGAATAGTAGACATAATAGCAACAGACATACAAACTAA
AGAATTACAAAAACAAATTACAAAAATTCAAAATTTTCGGGTTTATTACAGGGACAGCAGAGATCCAGTT
TGGTTAATTCTAGACAGTTATCAACAAGTTTGTACAAAAAAGCAGGCTTTAAAGGAACCAATTCAGTCGA
CTGGATCCCGAGTTTACTCCCTATCAGTGATAGAGAACGTATGTCGAGTTTACTCCCTATCAGTGATAGA
GAACGATGTCGAGTTTACTCCCTATCAGTGATAGAGAACGTATGTCGAGTTTACTCCCTATCAGTGATAG
AGAACGTATGTCGAGTTTACTCCCTATCAGTGATAGAGAACGTATGTCGAGTTTATCCCTATCAGTGATA
GAGAACGTATGTCGAGTTTACTCCCTATCAGTGATAGAGAACGTATGTCGAGGTAGGCGTGTACGGTGGG
AGGCCTATATAAGCAGAGCTCGTTTAGTGAACCGTCAGATCGCCACTAGATGGACTACAAAGACCATGAC
GGTGATTATAAAGATCATGACATCGATTACAAGGATGACGATGACAAGACTAGTATGACCACCCCAGGAA
AAGAGAACTTTCGCCTGAAAAGTTACAAGAACAAATCTCTGAATCCCGATGAGATGCGCAGGAGGAGGGA
GGAAGAAGGACTGCAGTTACGAAAGCAGAAAAGAGAAGAGCAGTTATTCAAGCGGAGAAATGTTGCTACA
GCAGAAGAAGAAACAGAAGAAGAAGTTATGTCAGATGGAGGCTTTCATGAGGCTCAGATTAATAACATGG
AGATGGCACCAGGTGGTGTCATCACTTCTGACATGATTGAAATGATATTTTCCAAAAGCCCAGAGCAACA
GCTTTCAGCAACACAGAAATTCAGGAAGCTGCTTTCAAAAGAACCTAACCCTCCTATTGATGAAGTTATC
AGCACACCAGGAGTAGTGGCCAGGTTTGTGGAGTTCCTCAAACGAAAAGAGAATTGTACACTGCAGTTTG
AATCAGCTTGGGTACTGACAAATATTGCTTCAGGAAATTCTCTTCAGACCCGAATTGTGATTCAGGCAGG
AGCTGTGCCCATCTTCATAGAGTTGCTCAGCTCAGAGTTTGAAGATGTCCAGGAACAGGCAGTCTGGGCT
CTTGGCAACATTGCTGGAGATAGTACCATGTGCAGGGACTATGTCTTAGACTGCAATATCCTTCCCCCTC
TTTTGCAGTTATTTTCAAAGCAAAACCGCCTGACCATGACCCGGAATGCAGTATGGGCTTTGTCTAATCT
CTGTAGAGGGAAAAGTCCACCTCCAGAATTTGCAAAGGTTTCTCCATGTCTGAATGTGCTTTCCTGGTTG
CTGTTTGTCAGTGACACTGATGTACTGGCTGATGCCTGCTGGGCCCTCTCATATCTATCAGATGGACCCA
ATGATAAAATTCAAGCGGTCATCGATGCGGGAGTATGTAGGAGACTTGTGGAACTGCTGATGCATAATGA
TTATAAAGTGGTTTCTCCTGCTTTGCGAGCTGTGGGAAACATTGTCACAGGGGATGATATTCAGACACAG
GTAATTCTGAATTGCTCAGCTCTGCAGAGTTTATTGCATTTGCTGAGTAGCCCAAAGGAATCTATCAAAA
AGGAAGCATGTTGGACGATATCTAATATTACAGCTGGAAATAGGGCACAGATCCAGACTGTGATAGATGC
CAACATTTTCCCAGCCCTCATTAGTATTTTACAAACTGCTGAATTTCGGACAAGAAAAGAAGCAGCTTGG
GCCATCACAAATGCAACTTCTGGAGGATCAGCTGAACAGATCAAGTACCTAGTAGAACTGGGTTGTATCA
AGCCGCTCTGTGATCTCCTCACGGTCATGGACTCTAAGATTGTACAGGTTGCCCTAAATGGCTTGGAAAA
TATCCTGAGGCTTGGAGAACAGGAAGCCAAAAGGAATGGCACTGGCATTAACCCTTACTGTGCTTTGATT
GAAGAAGCTTATGGTCTGGATAAAATTGAGTTCTTACAGAGTCATGAAAACCAGGAGATCTACCAAAAGG
CCTTTGATCTTATTGAGCATTACTTCGGGACCGAAGATGAAGACAGCAGCATTGCACCCCAGGTTGACCT
TAACCAGCAGCAGTACATCTTCCAACAGTGTGAGGCTCCTATGGAAGGTTTCCAGCTTTGACAATTGGAA
GACTAATGCGTTTTCGAGATATCTAGACCCAGCTTTCTTGTACAAAGTGGTTGATAACATCTCGAGCCAT
AAAGATGGTTAATTAACCCACCCAAGATCTGGCCTCCGCGCCGGGTTTTGGCGCCTCCCGCGGGCGCCCC
CCTCCTCACGGCGAGCGCTGCCACGTCAGACGAAGGGCGCAGCGAGCGTCCTGATCCTTCCGCCCGGACG
CTCAGGACAGCGGCCCGCTGCTCATAAGACTCGGCCTTAGAACCCCAGTATCAGCAGAAGGACATTTTAG
GACGGGACTTGGGTGACTCTAGGGCACTGGTTTTCTTTCCAGAGAGCGGAACAGGCGAGGAAAAGTAGTC
CCTTCTCGGCGATTCTGCGGAGGGATCTCCGTGGGGCGGTGAACGCCGATGATTATATAAGGACGCGCCG
GGTGTGGCACAGCTAGTTCCGTCGCAGCCGGGATTTGGGTCGCGGTTCTTGTTTGTGGATCGCTGTGATC
GTCACTTGGTGAGTAGCGGGCTGCTGGGCTGGCCGGGGCTTTCGTGGCCGCCGGGCCGCTCGGTGGGACG
GAAGCGTGTGGAGAGACCGCCAAGGGCTGTAGTCTGGGTCCGCGAGCAAGGTTGCCCTGAACTGGGGGTT
GGGGGGAGCGCAGCAAAATGGCGGCTGTTCCCGAGTCTTGAATGGAAGACGCTTGTGAGGCGGGCTGTGA
GGTCGTTGAAACAAGGTGGGGGGCATGGTGGGCGGCAAGAACCCAAGGTCTTGAGGCCTTCGCTAATGCG
GGAAAGCTCTTATTCGGGTGAGATGGGCTGGGGCACCATCTGGGGACCCTGACGTGAAGTTTGTCACTGA
CTGGAGAACTCGGTTTGTCGTCTGTTGCGGGGGCGGCAGTTATGGCGGTGCCGTTGGGCAGTGCACCCGT
ACCTTTGGGAGCGCGCGCCCTCGTCGTGTCGTGACGTCACCCGTTCTGTTGGCTTATAATGCAGGGTGGG
GCCACCTGCCGGTAGGTGTGCGGTAGGCTTTTCTCCGTCGCAGGACGCAGGGTTCGGGCCTAGGGTAGGC
TCTCCTGAATCGACAGGCGCCGGACCTCTGGTGAGGGGAGGGATAAGTGAGGCGTCAGTTTCTTTGGTCG
GTTTTATGTACCTATCTTCTTAAGTAGCTGAAGCTCCGGTTTTGAACTATGCGCTCGGGGTTGGCGAGTG
TGTTTTGTGAAGTTTTTTAGGCACCTTTTGAAATGTAATCATTTGGGTCAATATGTAATTTTCAGTGTTA
GACTAGTAAATTGTCCGCTAAATTCTGGCCGTTTTTGGCTTTTTTGTTAGACGAAGCTTGGTACCGAGCT
CGGATCTCCACCCCGTACCGGTCCTGCAGTCGAATTCACCATGTCTAGACTGGACAAGAGCAAAGTCATA
AACGGAGCTCTGGAATTACTCAATGGTGTCGGTATCGAAGGCCTGACGACAAGGAAACTCGCTCAAAAGC
TGGGAGTTGAGCAGCCTACCCTGTACTGGCACGTGAAGAACAAGCGGGCCCTGCTCGATGCCCTGCCAAT
CGAGATGCTGGACAGGCATCATACCCACTTCTGCCCCCTGGAAGGCGAGTCATGGCAAGACTTTCTGCGG
AACAACGCCAAGTCATACCGCTGTGCTCTCCTCTCACATCGCGACGGGGCTAAAGTGCATCTCGGCACCC
GCCCAACAGAGAAACAGTACGAAACCCTGGAAAATCAGCTCGCGTTCCTGTGTCAGCAAGGCTTCTCCCT
GGAGAACGCACTGTACGCTCTGTCCGCCGTGGGCCACTTTACACTGGGCTGCGTATTGGAGGAACAGGAG
CATCAAGTAGCAAAAGAGGAAAGAGAGACACCTACCACCGATTCTATGCCCCCACTTCTGAGACAAGCAA
TTGAGCTGTTCGACCGGCAGGGAGCCGAACCTGCCTTCCTTTTCGGCCTGGAACTAATCATATGTGGCCT
GGAGAAACAGCTAAAGTGCGAAAGCGGCGGGCCGACCGACGCCCTTGACGATTTTGACTTAGACATGCTC
CCAGCCGATGCCCTTGACGACTTTGACCTTGATATGCTGCCTGCTGACGCTCTTGACGATTTTGACCTTG
ACATGCTCCCCGGGTAACTAAGTAAGGATCCGCGGCCGCACTAGAGGAATTCCGCCCCTCTCCCCCCCCC
NNYCTCCCTCCCCCCCCCCTAACGTTACTGGCCGAAGCCGCTTGGAATAAGGCCGGTGTGCGTTTGTCTA
TATGTTATTTTCCACCATATTGCCGTCTTTTGGCAATGTGAGGGCCCGGAAACCTGGCCCTGTCTTCTTG
ACGAGCATTCCTAGGGGTCTTTCCCCTCTCGCCAAAGGAATGCAAGGTCTGTTGAATGTCGTGAAGGAAG
CAGTTCCTCTGGAAGCTTCTTGAAGACAAACAACGTCTGTAGCGACCCTTTGCAGGCAGCGGAACCCCCC
ACCTGGCGACAGGTGCCTCTGCGGCCAAAAGCCACGTGTATAAGATACACCTGCAAAGGCGGCACAACCC
CAGTGCCACGTTGTGAGTTGGATAGTTGTGGAAAGAGTCAAATGGCTCTCCTCAAGCGTATTCAACAAGG
GGCTGAAGGATGCCCAGAAGGTACCCCATTGTATGGGATCTGATCTGGGGCCTCGGTGCACATGCTTTAC
ATGTGTTTAGTCGAGGTTAAAAAAACGTCTAGGCCCCCCGAACCACGGGGACGTGGTTTTCCTTTGAAAA
ACACGATGATAAGCTTACCGGTACGCGTGATGTGTTGACAATTAATCATCGGCATAGTATATCGGCATAG
TATAATACGACAAGGTGAGGAACTAAACCATGGCCAAGTTGACCAGTGCCGTTCCGGTGCTCACCGCGCG
CGACGTCGCCGGAGCGGTCGAGTTCTGGACCGACCGGCTCGGGTTCTCCCGGGACTTCGTGGAGGACGAC
TTCGCCGGTGTGGTCCGGGACGACGTGACCCTGTTCATCAGCGCGGTCCAGGACCAGGTGGTGCCGGACA
ACACCCTGGCCTGGGTGTGGGTGCGCGGCCTGGACGAGCTGTACGCCGAGTGGTCGGAGGTCGTGTCCAC
GAACTTCCGGGACGCCTCCGGGCCGGCCATGACCGAGATCGGCGAGCAGCCGTGGGGGCGGGAGTTCGCC
CTGCGCGACCCGGCCGGCAACTGCGTGCACTTCGTGGCCGAGGAGCAGGACTGACACATCTGTACAAGTA
AAGCGGCCGCGACTCTAGATCATAATCAGCCATACCACATTTGTAGAGGTTTTACTTGCTTTAAAAAACC
TCCCACACCTCCCCCTGAACCTGAAACATAAAATGAATGCAATTGTTGTTGTTTAGTCCCTCCCAATTCG
ATATCAAGCTTATCGATAATCAACCTCTGGATTACAAAATTTGTGAAAGATTGACTGGTATTCTTAACTA
TGTTGCTCCTTTTACGCTATGTGGATACGCTGCTTTAATGCCTTTGTATCATGCTATTGCTTCCCGTATG
GCTTTCATTTTCTCCTCCTTGTATAAATCCTGGTTGCTGTCTCTTTATGAGGAGTTGTGGCCCGTTGTCA
GGCAACGTGGCGTGGTGTGCACTGTGTTTGCTGACGCAACCCCCACTGGTTGGGGCATTGCCACCACCTG
TCAGCTCCTTTCCGGGACTTTCGCTTTCCCCCTCCCTATTGCCACGGCGGAACTCATCGCCGCCTGCCTT
GCCCGCTGCTGGACAGGGGCTCGGCTGTTGGGCACTGACAATTCCGTGGTGTTGTCGGGGAAATCATCGT
CCTTTCCTTGGCTGCTCGCCTGTGTTGCCACCTGGATTCTGCGCGGGACGTCCTTCTGCTACGTCCCTTC
GGCCCTCAATCCAGCGGACCTTCCTTCCCGCGGCCTGCTGCCGGCTCTGCGGCCTCTTCCGCGTCTTCGC
CTTCGCCCTCAGACGAGTCGGATCTCCCTTTGGGCCGCCTCCCCGCATCGATACCGTCGACCTCGATCGA
GACCTAGAAAAACATGGAGCAATCACAAGTAGCAATACAGCAGCTACCAATGCTGATTGTGCCTGGCTAG
AAGCACAAGAGGAGGAGGAGGTGGGTTTTCCAGTCACACCTCAGGTACCTTTAAGACCAATGACTTACAA
GGCAGCTGTAGATCTTAGCCACTTTTTAAAAGAAAAGGGGGGACTGGAAGGGCTAATTCACTCCCAACGA
AGACAAGATATCCTTGATCTGTGGATCTACCACACACAAGGCTACTTCCCTGATTGGCAGAACTACACAC
CAGGGCCAGGGATCAGATATCCACTGACCTTTGGATGGTGCTACAAGCTAGTACCAGTTGAGCAAGAGAA
GGTAGAAGAAGCCAATGAAGGAGAGAACACCCGCTTGTTACACCCTGTGAGCCTGCATGGGATGGATGAC
CCGGAGAGAGAAGTATTAGAGTGGAGGTTTGACAGCCGCCTAGCATTTCATCACATGGCCCGAGAGCTGC
ATCCGGACTGTACTGGGTCTCTCTGGTTAGACCAGATCTGAGCCTGGGAGCTCTCTGGCTAACTAGGGAA
CCCACTGCTTAAGCCTCAATAAAGCTTGCCTTGAGTGCTTCAAGTAGTGTGTGCCCGTCTGTTGTGTGAC
TCTGGTAACTAGAGATCCCTCAGACCCTTTTAGTCAGTGTGGAAAATCTCTAGCAGGGCCCGTTTAAACC
CGCTGATCAGCCTCGACTGTGCCTTCTAGTTGCCAGCCATCTGTTGTTTGCCCCTCCCCCGTGCCTTCCT
TGACCCTGGAAGGTGCCACTCCCACTGTCCTTTCCTAATAAAATGAGGAAATTGCATCGCATTGTCTGAG
TAGGTGTCATTCTATTCTGGGGGGTGGGGTGGGGCAGGACAGCAAGGGGGAGGATTGGGAAGACAATAGC
AGGCATGCTGGGGATGCGGTGGGCTCTATGGCTTCTGAGGCGGAAAGAACCAGCTGGGGCTCTAGGGGGT
ATCCCC
[124 nt withheld, positions 9667-9790]
C
[91 nt withheld, positions 9792-9882]
A
[49 nt withheld, positions 9884-9932]
CCTTTGACGTTGGAGTCCACGTTCTTT
[37 nt withheld, positions 9960-9996]
ACCCTATCTCGGTCTATTCTTTTGATTTATAAGGGATTTTGCCGATTTCGGCCTATTGGTTAAAAAATGA
GCTGATTTAACAAAAATTTAACGCGAATTAATTCTGTGGAATGTGTGTCAGTTAGGGTGTGGAAAGTCCC
CAGGCTCCCCAGCAGGCAGAAGTATGCAAAGCATGCATCTCAATTAGTCAGCAACCAGGTGTGGAAAGTC
CCCAGGCTCCCCAGCAGGCAGAAGTATGCAAAGCATGCATCTCAATTAGTCAGCAACCATAGTCCCGCCC
CTAACTCCGCCCATCCCGCCCCTAACTCCGCCCAGTTCCGCCCATTCTCCGCCCCATGGCTGACTAATTT
TTTTTATTTATGCAGAGGCCGAGGCCGCCTCTGCCTCTGAGCTATTCCAGAAGTAGTGAGGAGGCTTTTT
TGGAGGCCTAGGCTTTTGCAAAAAGCTCCCGGGAGCTTGTATATCCATTTTCGGATCTGATCAGCACGTG
TTGACAATTAATCATCGGCATAGTATATCGGCATAGTATAATACGACAAGGTGAGGAACTAAACCATGGC
CAAGTTGACCAGTGCCGTTCCGGTGCTCACCGCGCGCGACGTCGCCGGAGCGGTCGAGTTCTGGACCGAC
CGGCTCGGGTTCTCCCGGGACTTCGTGGAGGACGACTTCGCCGGTGTGGTCCGGGACGACGTGACCCTGT
TCATCAGCGCGGTCCAGGACCAGGTGGTGCCGGACAACACCCTGGCCTGGGTGTGGGTGCGCGGCCTGGA
CGAGCTGTACGCCGAGTGGTCGGAGGTCGTGTCCACGAACTTCCGGGACGCCTCCGGGCCGGCCATGACC
GAGATCGGCGAGCAGCCGTGGGGGCGGGAGTTCGCCCTGCGCGACCCGGCCGGCAACTGCGTGCACTTCG
TGGCCGAGGAGCAGGACTGACACGTGCTACGAGATTTCGATTCCACCGCCGCCTTCTATGAAAGGTTGGG
CTTCGGAATCGTTTTCCGGGACGCCGGCTGGATGATCCTCCAGCGCGGGGATCTCATGCTGGAGTTCTTC
GCCCACCCCAACTTGTTTATTGCAGCTTATAATGGTTACAAATAAAGCAATAGCATCACAAATTTCACAA
ATAAAGCATTTTTTTCACTGCATTCTAGTTGTGGTTTGTCCAAACTCATCAATGTATCTTATCATGTCTG
TATACCGTCGACCTCTAGCTAGAGCTTGGCGTAATCATGGTCATAGCTGTTTCCTGTGTGAAATTGTTAT
CCGCTCACAATTCCACACAACATACGAGCCGGAAGCATAAAGTGTAAAGCCTGGGGTGCCTAATGAGTGA
GCTAACTCACATTAATTGCGTTGCGCTCACTGCCCGCTTTCCAGTCGGGAAACCTGTCGTGCCAGCTGCA
TTAATGAATCGGCCAACGCGCGGGGAGAGGCGGTTTGCGTATTGGGCGCTCTTCCGCTTCCTCGCTCACT
GACTCGCTGCGCTCGGTCGTTCGGCTGCGGCGAGCGGTATCAGCTCACTCAAAGGCGGTAATACGGTTAT
CCACAGAATCAGGGGATAACGCAGGAAAGAACATGTGAGCAAAAGGCCAGCAAAAGGCCAGGAACCGTAA
AAAGGCCGCGTTGCTGGCGTTTTTCCATAGGCTCCGCCCCCCTGACGAGCATCACAAAAATCGACGCTCA
AGTCAGAGGTGGCGAAACCCGACAGGACTATAAAGATACCAGGCGTTTCCCCCTGGAAGCTCCCTCGTGC
GCTCTCCTGTTCCGACCCTGCCGCTTACCGGATACCTGTCCGCCTTTCTCCCTTCGGGAAGCGTGGCGCT
TTCTCATAGCTCACGCTGTAGGTATCTCAGTTCGGTGTAGGTCGTTCGCTCCAAGCTGGGCTGTGTGCAC
GAACCCCCCGTTCAGCCCGACCGCTGCGCCTTATCCGGTAACTATCGTCTTGAGTCCAACCCGGTAAGAC
ACGACTTATCGCCACTGGCAGCAGCCACTGGTAACAGGATTAGCAGAGCGAGGTATGTAGGCGGTGCTAC
AGAGTTCTTGAAGTGGTGGCCTAACTACGGCTACACTAGAAGAACAGTATTTGGTATCTGCGCTCTGCTG
AAGCCAGTTACCTTCGGAAAAAGAGTTGGTAGCTCTTGATCCGGCAAACAAACCACCGCTGGTAGCGGTG
GTTTTTTTGTTTGCAAGCAGCAGATTACGCGCAGAAAAAAAGGATCTCAAGAAGATCCTTTGATCTTTTC
TACGGGGTCTGACGCTCAGTGGAACGAAAACTCACGTTAAGGGATTTTGGTCATGAGATTATCAAAAAGG
ATCTTCACCTAGATCCTTTTAAATTAAAAATGAAGTTTTAAATCAATCTAAAGTATATATGAGTAAACTT
GGTCTGACAGTTACCAATGCTTAATCAGTGAGGCACCTATCTCAGCGATCTGTCTATTTCGTTCATCCAT
AGTTGCCTGACTCCCCGTCGTGTAGATAACTACGATACGGGAGGGCTTACCATCTGGCCCCAGTGCTGCA
ATGATACCGCGAGACCCACGCTCACCGGCTCCAGATTTATCAGCAATAAACCAGCCAGCCGGAAGGGCCG
AGCGCAGAAGTGGTCCTGCAACTTTATCCGCCTCCATCCAGTCTATTAATTGTTGCCGGGAAGCTAGAGT
AAGTAGTTCGCCAGTTAATAGTTTGCGCAACGTTGTTGCCATTGCTACAGGCATCGTGGTGTCACGCTCG
TCGTTTGGTATGGCTTCATTCAGCTCCGGTTCCCAACGATCAAGGCGAGTTACATGATCCCCCATGTTGT
GCAAAAAAGCGGTTAGCTCCTTCGGTCCTCCGATCGTTGTCAGAAGTAAGTTGGCCGCAGTGTTATCACT
CATGGTTATGGCAGCACTGCATAATTCTCTTACTGTCATGCCATCCGTAAGATGCTTTTCTGTGACTGGT
GAGTACTCAACCAAGTCATTCTGAGAATAGTGTATGCGGCGACCGAGTTGCTCTTGCCCGGCGTCAATAC
GGGATAATACCGCGCCACATAGCAGAACTTTAAAAGTGCTCATCATTGGAAAACGTTCTTCGGGGCGAAA
ACTCTCAAGGATCTTACCGCTGTTGAGATCCAGTTCGATGTAACCCACTCGTGCACCCAACTGATCTTCA
GCATCTTTTACTTTCACCAGCGTTTCTGGGTGAGCAAAAACAGGAAGGCAAAATGCCGCAAAAAAGGGAA
TAAGGGCGACACGGAAATGTTGAATACTCATACTCTTCCTTTTTCAATATTATTGAAGCATTTATCAGGG
TTATTGTCTCATGAGCGGATACATATTTGAATGTATTTAGAAAAATAAACAAATAGGGGTTCCGCGCACA
TTTCCCCGAAAAGTGCCACCTGAC
Features (pLannotate 1.2.2; 41 found; start..end, strand, type, name):
     31..83      -  misc_feature   bom (fragment): basis of mobility region from pBR322
    238..617     +  enhancer       CMV enhancer: human cytomegalovirus immediate early enhancer
    618..817     +  promoter       CMV promoter: human cytomegalovirus (CMV) immediate early promoter
    835..1015    +  LTR            5' LTR (truncated): truncated 5' long terminal repeat (LTR) from HIV-1
   1062..1187    +  misc_feature   HIV-1 Ψ: packaging signal of human immunodeficiency virus type 1
   1171..1534    +  CDS            HIV-1 gag (fragment): gag protein from human immunodeficiency virus 1; gag
   1680..1913    +  misc_feature   RRE: The Rev response element (RRE) of HIV-1 allows for Rev-dependent mRNA export from the nucleus to the cytoplasm.
   2290..2390    +  CDS            Rev (fragment): human immunodeficiency virus 1 (HIV-1) Rev protein; rev; enhances nuclear export of unspliced and incompletely spliced viral mRNAs
   2440..2557    +  misc_feature   cPPT/CTS: central polypurine tract and central termination sequence of HIV-1
   2614..2638    +  protein_bind   attB1: mutant version of attB; recombination site for the Gateway® BP reaction BP Clonase™
   2670..2984    +  promoter       tight TRE promoter: Tet-responsive promoter PTight, consisting of seven tet operator sequences followed by the minimal CMV promoter
   2993..3058    +  CDS            3xFLAG: three tandem FLAG® epitope tags, followed by an enterokinase cleavage site
   3065..4678    +  CDS            KPNA1: IMA5_PONAB - Experimental evidence at transcript level: Swiss-Prot protein existence level 2. Functions in nuclear protein import as an adapter protein for nuclear receptor KPNB1. Binds specifically and directly to substrates containing either a simple or bipartite NLS motif. Docking of the importin/substrate complex to the nuclear pore complex (NPC) is mediated by KPNB1 through binding to nucleoporin FxFG repeats and the complex is subsequently translocated through the pore by an energy requiring, Ran-dependent mechanism. At the nucleoplasmic side of the NPC, Ran binds to importin-beta and th
   4717..4741    -  protein_bind   attB2: mutant version of attB; recombination site for the Gateway® BP reaction BP Clonase™
   4791..6002    +  promoter       UbC promoter: human ubiquitin C promoter
   6061..6758    +  CDS            rtTA3 (fragment): reverse tetracycline transactivator 3 activates expression from Tet-responsive promoters in the presence of doxycycline
   6688..6798    +  CDS            VP48: 3 tandem repeats of the minimal activation domain of herpes simplex virus VP16 (Cheng et al., 2013)
   6970..7432    +  misc_feature   IRES: internal ribosome entry site (IRES) of the encephalomyocarditis virus (EMCV)
   7454..7501    +  promoter       EM7 promoter: synthetic bacterial promoter&nbsp
   7520..7894    +  CDS            BleoR: antibiotic-binding protein; Sh ble from Streptoalloteichus hindustanus; confers resistance to bleomycin, phleomycin, and Zeocin™
   7928..8011    +  CDS            large T antigen (fragment): large T antigen from SV40 (simian virus 40)
   8045..8068    +  misc_feature   MCS (fragment): pBluescript multiple cloning site
   8068..8656    +  misc_feature   WPRE: woodchuck hepatitis virus posttranscriptional regulatory element
   8657..8676    +  misc_feature   MCS (fragment): pBluescript multiple cloning site
   8678..9178    +  CDS            nef (fragment): NEF_HV1LA - Experimental evidence at protein level: Swiss-Prot protein existence level 1. Extracellular Nef protein targets CD4(+) T-lymphocytes for apoptosis by interacting with CXCR4 surface receptors. From Human immunodeficiency virus type 1 group M subtype B (isolate Lai) (HIV-1).
   9185..9365    +  LTR            5' LTR (truncated): truncated 5' long terminal repeat (LTR) from HIV-1
   9397..9621    +  polyA_signal   bGH poly(A) signal: bovine growth hormone polyadenylation signal
   9625..9646    +  promoter       SV40 promoter (fragment): SV40 enhancer and early promoter
   9667..10095   +  rep_origin     f1 ori (sequence partly withheld): f1 bacteriophage origin of replication; arrow indicates direction of (+) strand synthesis
  10109..10438   +  promoter       SV40 promoter: SV40 enhancer and early promoter
  10486..10533   +  promoter       EM7 promoter: synthetic bacterial promoter&nbsp
  10552..10926   +  CDS            BleoR: antibiotic-binding protein; Sh ble from Streptoalloteichus hindustanus; confers resistance to bleomycin, phleomycin, and Zeocin™
  10936..11061   +  CDS            ble (fragment): BLE_KLEPN - Experimental evidence at protein level: Swiss-Prot protein existence level 1. Binding protein with a strong affinity to the bleomycin family of antibiotics. Binds to CL990; an antimitotic-antibiotic compound. From Klebsiella pneumoniae.
  11056..11177   +  polyA_signal   SV40 poly(A) signal: SV40 polyadenylation signal
  11248..11270   -  protein_bind   lac operator (fragment): The lac repressor binds to the lac operator to inhibit transcription in E. coli. This inhibition can be relieved by adding lactose or isopropyl-β-D-thiogalactopyranoside (IPTG). lac repressor encoded by lacI
  11274..11304   -  promoter       lac promoter: promoter for the E. coli lac operon
  11319..11340   -  protein_bind   CAP binding site: CAP binding activates transcription in the presence of cAMP. E. coli catabolite activator protein
  11353..11445   -  CDS            lacI (fragment): lac repressor; lacI; The lac repressor binds to the lac operator to inhibit transcription in E. coli. This inhibition can be relieved by adding lactose or isopropyl-β-D-thiogalactopyranoside (IPTG).
  11628..12216   -  rep_origin     ori: high-copy-number ColE1/pMB1/pBR322/pUC origin of replication
  12387..13247   -  CDS            AmpR: β-lactamase; bla; confers resistance to ampicillin, carbenicillin, and related antibiotics
  13248..13352   -  promoter       AmpR promoter: bla
