[The description below was written by a language model from this plasmid's Addgene catalogue record and pLannotate feature annotations shown in this document.]
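Description:
pSLIK 3xFLAG-KPNA1 zeo is a 13.4 kb HIV-1-based lentiviral vector built on the pSLIK zeo backbone for doxycycline-inducible expression of human KPNA1 (importin alpha-5, also known as IPOA5 or NPI-1), an adapter protein that links NLS-bearing cargo to importin beta for nuclear import. In bacteria it is maintained through a high-copy ColE1/pUC-type origin with ampicillin resistance, and an f1 origin is also present. The viral genome is transcribed in packaging cells from a CMV enhancer/promoter fused to a truncated 5' LTR. It carries the Ψ packaging signal, RRE for Rev-dependent export, cPPT/CTS and WPRE, and ends in a truncated 3' LTR followed by a bGH polyadenylation signal.

The payload follows the single-vector "all-in-one" inducible design. Between attB1 and attB2 sites left by Gateway recombination sits a tight TRE promoter (seven tet operators plus a minimal CMV promoter) driving KPNA1 with an N-terminal 3xFLAG tag for detection or immunoprecipitation. Downstream, a constitutive human UbC promoter expresses the rtTA3 reverse tetracycline transactivator, linked through an EMCV IRES to the Sh ble gene. Transduced cells can therefore be selected with Zeocin and simultaneously supply the transactivator that switches on the TRE in the presence of doxycycline. A second bleomycin/Zeocin resistance cassette, driven by SV40 and EM7 promoters with an SV40 poly(A) signal, lies in the plasmid backbone outside the LTRs and would not be packaged. The construct is intended for making stable cell populations in which tagged KPNA1 can be induced on demand. The associated study concerns nucleocytoplasmic transport of active HER2.
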