Addgene plasmid #192329: pSLIK 3xFLAG-KPNA1 zeo
Purpose: Lentiviral expression vector for an inducible 3xFLAG-KPNA1
Depositing lab: Kevin Janes. Depositing organization: University of Virginia. Publication: Nucleocytoplasmic transport of active HER2 causes fractional escape from the DCIS-like state. Wang L, Paudel BB, McKnight RA, Janes KA. Nat Commun. 2023 Apr 13;14(1):2110. doi: 10.1038/s41467-023-37914-x. PubMed 37055441.
Backbone
  Vector backbone: pSLIK zeo
  Backbone manufacturer: Addgene #25736
  Vector type: Lentiviral
Growth in bacteria
  Bacterial resistance: Ampicillin, 100 μg/mL
  Growth temperature: 30°C
  Growth strain: NEB Stable
  Copy number: High Copy
Gene/Insert
  Gene/Insert name: KPNA1 (alt names: IPOA5; NPI-1)
  Species: H. sapiens (human)
  Entrez Gene: KPNA1 (a.k.a. IPOA5, NPI-1, RCH2, SRP1)
  Tag / fusion protein: 3xFLAG (N terminal on insert)
  Cloning method: Gateway Cloning
Terms and licenses: Academic/Nonprofit Terms; Industry Terms: Not Available to Industry
How to cite: pSLIK 3xFLAG-KPNA1 zeo was a gift from Kevin Janes (Addgene plasmid # 192329 ; http://n2t.net/addgene:192329 ; RRID:Addgene_192329)
